Addgene plasmid #89500: Tet-pLKO-FOXM1-shRNA-#3
Purpose: Lentiviral vector with dox inducible expression of shRNA targeting human FOXM1.
Depositing lab: Adam Karpf. Depositing organization: University of Nebraska Medical Center.
Backbone
  Vector backbone: Tet-pLKO-puro
  Backbone size w/o insert (bp): 10633
  Total vector size (bp): 8816
  Vector type: Mammalian Expression, Lentiviral, RNAi ; Doxycycline inducible
  Selectable markers: Puromycin
Growth in bacteria
  Bacterial resistance: Ampicillin, 100 μg/mL
  Growth temperature: 37°C
  Growth strain: NEB Stable
  Copy number: Low Copy
Gene/Insert
  Gene/Insert name: FOXM1
  gRNA/shRNA sequence: GGAAATGCTTGTGATTCAACA
  Species: H. sapiens (human)
  Entrez Gene: FOXM1 (a.k.a. FKHL16, FOXM1A, FOXM1B, FOXM1C, HFH-11, HFH11, HNF-3, INS-1, MPHOSPH2, MPP-2, MPP2, PIG29, TRIDENT)
  Promoter: H1/TO
  Cloning method: Restriction Enzyme; 5′ cloning site AgeI (unknown if destroyed); 3′ cloning site EcoRI (unknown if destroyed)
  Sequencing primers: 5′ GGCAGGGATATTCACCATTATCGTTTCAGA
Terms and licenses: Academic/Nonprofit Terms; Industry Terms: Not Available to Industry
How to cite: Tet-pLKO-FOXM1-shRNA-#3 was a gift from Adam Karpf (Addgene plasmid # 89500 ; http://n2t.net/addgene:89500 ; RRID:Addgene_89500)
