[The description below was written by a language model from this plasmid's Addgene catalogue record and pLannotate feature annotations shown in this document.]
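Description:
Tet-pLKO-FOXM1-shRNA-#3 is a third-generation-style, self-inactivating HIV-1 lentiviral transfer plasmid built on the Tet-pLKO-puro backbone for doxycycline-inducible RNAi against human FOXM1. In bacteria it is maintained through a ColE1/pUC-type origin and selected with ampicillin (AmpR); an f1 origin and remnants of a lac/lacZα cloning region are also present in the plasmid backbone. The catalogue lists it as low copy and grown in a recombination-tolerant strain, which is common practice for LTR-containing vectors. The recorded total size (8,816 bp) is smaller than the stated empty backbone, which would be consistent with replacement of a stuffer fragment when the hairpin was cloned between AgeI and EcoRI, although the record does not say so explicitly.

The viral genome is driven by an RSV promoter fused to a truncated 5' LTR and carries the Ψ packaging signal, a partial gag region, the RRE for Rev-dependent nuclear export, the cPPT/CTS, and a ΔU3 3' LTR followed by an SV40 poly(A) signal. Within it, the FOXM1 shRNA is expressed from an H1 Pol III promoter containing tet operator sites (H1/TO, annotated as H1-2O2); the short hairpin itself is not annotated as a separate feature. A second cassette uses the human PGK promoter with a β-globin intron to express TetR, followed by an EMCV IRES and the puromycin resistance gene. TetR produced from the same vector binds the operators and silences the H1 promoter. Adding doxycycline releases the repressor and switches on shRNA transcription. This all-in-one design allows puromycin selection of stably transduced mammalian cells followed by inducible, reversible FOXM1 knockdown.
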