Features (pLannotate 1.2.2; 29 found; start..end, strand, type, name):
    103..702     -  CDS            PuroR: puromycin N-acetyltransferase; pac from Streptomyces alboniger; confers resistance to puromycin
    722..1184    -  misc_feature   IRES: internal ribosome entry site (IRES) of the encephalomyocarditis virus (EMCV)
   1330..1950    -  CDS            tetR: TETR2_ECOLX - Experimental evidence at protein level: Swiss-Prot protein existence level 1. TetR is the repressor of the tetracycline resistance element; its N-terminal region forms a helix-turn-helix structure and binds DNA. Binding of tetracycline to TetR reduces the repressor affinity for the tetracycline resistance gene (tetA) promoter operator sites. From Escherichia coli.
   1961..1979    -  promoter       T7 promoter: promoter for bacteriophage T7 RNA polymerase
   2034..2606    -  intron         β-globin intron: intron from rabbit β-globin gene
   2615..3125    -  promoter       hPGK promoter: human phosphoglycerate kinase 1 promoter
   3174..3291    -  misc_feature   cPPT/CTS: central polypurine tract and central termination sequence of HIV-1
   3392..3486    -  promoter       H1-2O2 promoter: doxycycline-inducible variant of the human H1 RNA promoter (Henriksen et al., 2007)
   3527..3627    -  CDS            Rev (fragment): human immunodeficiency virus 1 (HIV-1) Rev protein; rev; enhances nuclear export of unspliced and incompletely spliced viral mRNAs
   4004..4237    -  misc_feature   RRE: The Rev response element (RRE) of HIV-1 allows for Rev-dependent mRNA export from the nucleus to the cytoplasm.
   4383..4746    -  CDS            HIV-1 gag (fragment): gag protein from human immunodeficiency virus 1; gag
   4730..4855    -  misc_feature   HIV-1 Ψ: packaging signal of human immunodeficiency virus type 1
   4902..5082    -  LTR            5' LTR (truncated): truncated 5' long terminal repeat (LTR) from HIV-1
   5083..5309    -  promoter       RSV promoter: Rous sarcoma virus enhancer/promoter
   5337..5355    -  promoter       T3 promoter: promoter for bacteriophage T3 RNA polymerase
   5400..5416    -  protein_bind   lac operator: The lac repressor binds to the lac operator to inhibit transcription in E. coli. This inhibition can be relieved by adding lactose or isopropyl-β-D-thiogalactopyranoside (IPTG). lac repressor encoded by lacI
   5424..5454    -  promoter       lac promoter: promoter for the E. coli lac operon
   5469..5490    -  protein_bind   CAP binding site: CAP binding activates transcription in the presence of cAMP. E. coli catabolite activator protein
   5503..5595    -  CDS            lacI (fragment): lac repressor; lacI; The lac repressor binds to the lac operator to inhibit transcription in E. coli. This inhibition can be relieved by adding lactose or isopropyl-β-D-thiogalactopyranoside (IPTG).
   5778..6366    -  rep_origin     ori: high-copy-number ColE1/pMB1/pBR322/pUC origin of replication
   6537..7397    -  CDS            AmpR: β-lactamase; bla; confers resistance to ampicillin, carbenicillin, and related antibiotics
   7398..7502    -  promoter       AmpR promoter: bla
   7555..7983    -  rep_origin     f1 ori (sequence partly withheld): f1 bacteriophage origin of replication; arrow indicates direction of (+) strand synthesis
   7988..8143    -  CDS            lacZα (fragment): LacZα fragment of β-galactosidase; lacZ fragment
   8151..8169    +  promoter       T7 promoter: promoter for bacteriophage T7 RNA polymerase
   8190..8325    -  rep_origin     SV40 ori: SV40 origin of replication
   8365..8486    -  polyA_signal   SV40 poly(A) signal: SV40 polyadenylation signal
   8558..8791    -  LTR            3' LTR (ΔU3): self-inactivating 3' long terminal repeat (LTR) from HIV-1
   8793..60      -  CDS            nef (fragment) (across the origin): NEF_HV1Z2 - Experimental evidence at protein level: Swiss-Prot protein existence level 1. Extracellular Nef protein targets CD4(+) T-lymphocytes for apoptosis by interacting with CXCR4 surface receptors. From Human immunodeficiency virus type 1 group M subtype D (isolate Z2/CDC-Z34) (HIV-1).
>Addgene plasmid #89500 | Tet-pLKO-FOXM1-shRNA-#3 | addgene full sequence | sequence record 180325 | Addgene NGS Result
GCTAAGATCTACAGCTGCCTTGTAAGTCATTGGTCTTAAAGGTACCGATGCATGGGGTCGTGCGCTCCTT
TCGGTCGGGCGCTGCGGGTCGTGGGGCGGGCGTCAGGCACCGGGCTTGCGGGTCATGCACCAGGTGCGCG
GTCCTTCGGGCACCTCGACGTCGGCGGTGACGGTGAAGCCGAGCCGCTCGTAGAAGGGGAGGTTGCGGGG
CGCGGAGGTCTCCAGGAAGGCGGGCACCCCGGCGCGCTCGGCCGCCTCCACTCCGGGGAGCACGACGGCG
CTGCCCAGACCCTTGCCCTGGTGGTCGGGCGAGACGCCGACGGTGGCCAGGAACCACGCGGGCTCCTTGG
GCCGGTGCGGCGCCAGGAGGCCTTCCATCTGTTGCTGCGCGGCCAGCCGGGAACCGCTCAACTCGGCCAT
GCGCGGGCCGATCTCGGCGAACACCGCCCCCGCTTCGACGCTCTCCGGCGTGGTCCAGACCGCCACCGCG
GCGCCGTCGTCCGCGACCCACACCTTGCCGATGTCGAGCCCGACGCGCGTGAGGAAGAGTTCTTGCAGCT
CGGTGACCCGCTCGATGTGGCGGTCCGGATCGACGGTGTGGCGCGTGGCGGGGTAGTCGGCGAACGCGGC
GGCGAGGGTGCGTACGGCCCTGGGGACGTCGTCGCGGGTGGCGAGGCGCACCGTGGGCTTGTACTCGGTC
ATGGTAAGCTCCGGTGGATCCTTATCATCGTGTTTTTCAAAGGAAAACCACGTCCCCGTGGTTCGGGGGG
CCTAGACGTTTTTTTAACCTCGACTAAACACATGTAAAGCATGTGCACCGAGGCCCCAGATCAGATCCCA
TACAATGGGGTACCTTCTGGGCATCCTTCAGCCCCTTGTTGAATACGCTTGAGGAGAGCCATTTGACTCT
TTCCACAACTATCCAACTCACAACGTGGCACTGGGGTTGTGCCGCCTTTGCAGGTGTATCTTATACACGT
GGCTTTTGGCCGCAGAGGCACCTGTCGCCAGGTGGGGGGTTCCGCTGCCTGCAAAGGGTCGCTACAGACG
TTGTTTGTCTTCAAGAAGCTTCCAGAGGAACTGCTTCCTTCACGACATTCAACAGACCTTGCATTCCTTT
GGCGAGAGGGGAAAGACCCCTAGGAATGCTCGTCAAGAAGACAGGGCCAGGTTTCCGGGCCCTCACATTG
CCAAAAGACGGCAATATGGTGGAAAATAACATATAGACAAACGCACACCGGCCTTATTCCAAGCGGCTTC
GGCCAGTAACGTTAGGGGGGGGGGAGGGAGAGGGGCAGATCCCTAGAACTCCCGGGAGCCGCTGTACGCG
GACCCACTTTCACATTTAAGTTGTTTTTCTAATCCGCATATGATCAATTCAAGGCCGAATAAGAAGGCTG
GCTCTGCACCTTGGTGATCAAATAATTCGATAGCTTGTCGTAATAATGGCGGCATACTATCAGTAGTAGG
TGTTTCCCTTTCTTCTTTAGCGACTTGATGCTCTTGATCTTCCAATACGCAACCTAAAGTAAAATGCCCC
ACAGCGCTGAGTGCATATAATGCATTCTCTAGTGAAAAACCTTGTTGGCATAAAAAGGCTAATTGATTTT
CGAGAGTTTCATACTGTTTTTCTGTAGGCCGTGTACCTAAATGTACTTTTGCTCCATCGCGATGACTTAG
TAAAGCACATCTAAAACTTTTAGCGTTATTACGTAAAAAATCTTGCCAGCTTTCCCCTTCTAAAGGGCAA
AAGTGAGTATGGTGCCTATCTAACATCTCAATGGCTAAGGCGTCGAGCAAAGCCCGCTTATTTTTTACAT
GCCAATACAATGTAGGCTGCTCTACACCTAGCTTCTGGGCGAGTTTACGGGTTGTTAAACCTTCGATTCC
GACCTCATTAAGCAGCTCTAATGCGCTGTTAATCACTTTACTTTTATCTAATCTAGACATATCAATTCGC
CCTATAGTGAGTCGTATTACAATTCTTTGCCAAAATGATGAGACAGCACAATAACCAGCACGTTGCCCAG
GAGCTGTAGGAAAAAGAAGAAGGCATGAACATGGTTAGCAGAGGGGCCCGGTTTGGACTCAGAGTATTTT
ATCCTCATCTCAAACAGTGTATATCATTGTAACCATAAAGAGAAAGGCAGGATGATGACCAGGATGTAGT
TGTTTCTACCAATAAGAATATTTCCACGCCAGCCAGAATTTATATGCAGAAATATTCTACCTTATCATTT
AATTATAACAATTGTTCTCTAAAACTGTGCTGAAGTACAATATAATATACCCTGATTGCCTTGAAAAAAA
AGTGATTAGAGAAAGTACTTACAATCTGACAAATAAACAAAAGTGAATTTAAAAATTCGTTACAAATGCA
AGCTAAAGTTTAACGAAAAAGTTACAGAAAATGAAAAGAAAATAAGAGGAGACAATGGTTGTCAACAGAG
TAGAAAGTGAAAGAAACAAAATTATCATGAGGGTCCATGGTGATACAAGGGACATCTTCCCATTCTAAAC
AACACCCTGAAAACTTTGCCCCCTCCATATAACATGAATTTTACAATAGCGAAAAAGAAAGAACAATCAA
GGGTCCCCAAACTCACAGATCCCCCTGGGGAGAGAGGTCGGTGATTCGGTCAACGAGGGAGCCGACTGCC
GACGTGCGCTCCGGAGGCTTGCAGAATGCGGAACACCGCGCGGGCAGGAACAGGGCCCACACTACCGCCC
CACACCCCGCCTCCCGCACCGCCCCTTCCCGGCCGCTGCTCTCGGCGCGCCCTGCTGAGCAGCCGCTATT
GGCCACAGCCCATCGCGGTCGGCGCGCTGCCATTGCTCCCTGGCGCTGTCCGTCTGCGAGGGTACTAGTG
AGACGTGCGGCTTCCGTTTGTCACGTCCGGCACGCCGCGAACCGCAAGGAACCTTCCCGACTTAGGGGCG
GAGCAGGAAGCGTCGCCGGGGGGCCCACAAGGGTAGCGGCGAAGATCCGGGTGACGCTGCGAACGGACGT
GAAGAATGTGCGAGACCCAGGGTCGGCGCCGCTGCGTTTCCCGGAACCACGCCCAGAGCAGCCGCGTCCC
TGCGCAAACCCAGGGCTGCCTTGGAAAAGGCGCAACCCCAACCCCCTCGAGCCGCGGCCAAAGTGGATCT
CTGCTGTCCCTGTAATAAACCCGAAAATTTTGAATTTTTGTAATTTGTTTTTGTAATTCTTTAGTTTGTA
TGTCTGTTGCTATTATGTCTACTATTCTTTCCCCTGCACTGTACCCCCCAATCCCCCCTTTTCTTTTAAA
ATTGTGGATGAATACTGCCATTTGTCTCGAGGTCGAGAATTCAAAAAGGAAATGCTTGTGATTCAACACT
CGAGTGTTGAATCACAAGCATTTCCCCGGTGTCTCTATCACTGATAGGGAACTTATAAGTCTCTATCACT
GATAGGGATTTCACGTTTATGGTGATTTCCCAGAACACATAGCGACATGCAAATATTGCGGCCGCTCGAG
GCTAGTCTCGTGATCGATACCGTCGAGATCCGTTCACTAATCGAATGGATCTGTCTCTGTCTCTCTCTCC
ACCTTCTTCTTCTATTCCTTCGGGCCTGTCGGGTCCCCTCGGGGTTGGGAGGTGGGTCTGAAACGATAAT
GGTGAATATCCCTGCCTAACTCTATTCACTATAGAAAGTACAGCAAAAACTATTCTTAAACCTACCAAGC
CTCCTACTATCATTATGAATAATTTTATATACCACAGCCAATTTGTTATGTTAAACCAATTCCACAAACT
TGCCCATTTATCTAATTCCAATAATTCTTGTTCATTCTTTTCTTGCTGGTTTTGCGATTCTTCAATTAAG
GAGTGTATTAAGCTTGTGTAATTGTTAATTTCTCTGTCCCACTCCATCCAGGTCGTGTGATTCCAAATCT
GTTCCAGAGATTTATTACTCCAACTAGCATTCCAAGGCACAGCAGTGGTGCAAATGAGTTTTCCAGAGCA
ACCCCAAATCCCCAGGAGCTGTTGATCCTTTAGGTATCTTTCCACAGCCAGGATTCTTGCCTGGAGCTGC
TTGATGCCCCAGACTGTGAGTTGCAACAGATGCTGTTGCGCCTCAATAGCCCTCAGCAAATTGTTCTGCT
GCTGCACTATACCAGACAATAATTGTCTGGCCTGTACCGTCAGCGTCATTGACGCTGCGCCCATAGTGCT
TCCTGCTGCTCCCAAGAACCCAAGGAACAAAGCTCCTATTCCCACTGCTCTTTTTTCTCTCTGCACCACT
CTTCTCTTTGCCTTGGTGGGTGCTACTCCTAATGGTTCAATTTTTACTACTTTATATTTATATAATTCAC
TTCTCCAATTGTCCCTCATATCTCCTCCTCCAGGTCTGAAGATCAGCGGCCGCTTGCTGTGCGGTGGTCT
TACTTTTGTTTTGCTCTTCCTCTATCTTGTCTAAAGCTTCCTTGGTGTCTTTTATCTCTATCCTTTGATG
CACACAATAGAGGGTTGCTACTGTATTATATAATGATCTAAGTTCTTCTGATCCTGTCTGAAGGGATGGT
TGTAGCTGTCCCAGTATTTGTCTACAGCCTTCTGATGTTTCTAACAGGCCAGGATTAACTGCGAATCGTT
CTAGCTCCCTGCTTGCCCATACTATATGTTTTAATTTATATTTTTTCTTTCCCCCTGGCCTTAACCGAAT
TTTTTCCCATCGCGATCTAATTCTCCCCCGCTTAATACTGACGCTCTCGCACCCATCTCTCTCCTTCTAG
CCTCCGCTAGTCAAAATTTTTGGCGTACTCACCAGTCGCCGCCCCTCGCCTCTTGCCGTGCGCGCTTCAG
CAAGCCGAGTCCTGCGTCGAGAGAGCTCCTCTGGTTTCCCTTTCGCTTTCAAGTCCCTGTTCGGGCGCCA
CTGCTAGAGATTTTCCACACTGACTAAAAGGGTCTGAGGGATCTCTAGTTACCAGAGTCACACAACAGAC
GGGCACACACTACTTGAAGCACTCAAGGCAAGCTTTATTGAGGCTTAAGCAGTGGGTTCCCTAGTTAGCC
AGAGAGCTCCCAGGCTCAGATCTGGTCTAACCAGAGAGACCCGTTTATGTATCGAGCTAGGCACTTAAAT
ACAATATCTCTGCAATGCGGCAATTCAGTGGTTCGTCCAATCCATGTCAGACCCGTCTGTTGCCTTCCTA
ATAAGGCACGATCGTACCACCTTACTTCCACCAATCGGCATGCACGGTGCTTTTTCTCTCCTTGTAAGGC
ATGTTGCTAACTCATCGTTACCATGTTGCAAGACTACAAGAGTATTGCATAAGACTACATTAAGCTTGCA
GCTCCAGCTTTTGTTCCCTTTAGTGAGGGTTAATTGCGCGCTTGGCGTAATCATGGTCATAGCTGTTTCC
TGTGTGAAATTGTTATCCGCTCACAATTCCACACAACATACGAGCCGGAAGCATAAAGTGTAAAGCCTGG
GGTGCCTAATGAGTGAGCTAACTCACATTAATTGCGTTGCGCTCACTGCCCGCTTTCCAGTCGGGAAACC
TGTCGTGCCAGCTGCATTAATGAATCGGCCAACGCGCGGGGAGAGGCGGTTTGCGTATTGGGCGCTCTTC
CGCTTCCTCGCTCACTGACTCGCTGCGCTCGGTCGTTCGGCTGCGGCGAGCGGTATCAGCTCACTCAAAG
GCGGTAATACGGTTATCCACAGAATCAGGGGATAACGCAGGAAAGAACATGTGAGCAAAAGGCCAGCAAA
AGGCCAGGAACCGTAAAAAGGCCGCGTTGCTGGCGTTTTTCCATAGGCTCCGCCCCCCTGACGAGCATCA
CAAAAATCGACGCTCAAGTCAGAGGTGGCGAAACCCGACAGGACTATAAAGATACCAGGCGTTTCCCCCT
GGAAGCTCCCTCGTGCGCTCTCCTGTTCCGACCCTGCCGCTTACCGGATACCTGTCCGCCTTTCTCCCTT
CGGGAAGCGTGGCGCTTTCTCATAGCTCACGCTGTAGGTATCTCAGTTCGGTGTAGGTCGTTCGCTCCAA
GCTGGGCTGTGTGCACGAACCCCCCGTTCAGCCCGACCGCTGCGCCTTATCCGGTAACTATCGTCTTGAG
TCCAACCCGGTAAGACACGACTTATCGCCACTGGCAGCAGCCACTGGTAACAGGATTAGCAGAGCGAGGT
ATGTAGGCGGTGCTACAGAGTTCTTGAAGTGGTGGCCTAACTACGGCTACACTAGAAGAACAGTATTTGG
TATCTGCGCTCTGCTGAAGCCAGTTACCTTCGGAAAAAGAGTTGGTAGCTCTTGATCCGGCAAACAAACC
ACCGCTGGTAGCGGTGGTTTTTTTGTTTGCAAGCAGCAGATTACGCGCAGAAAAAAAGGATCTCAAGAAG
ATCCTTTGATCTTTTCTACGGGGTCTGACGCTCAGTGGAACGAAAACTCACGTTAAGGGATTTTGGTCAT
GAGATTATCAAAAAGGATCTTCACCTAGATCCTTTTAAATTAAAAATGAAGTTTTAAATCAATCTAAAGT
ATATATGAGTAAACTTGGTCTGACAGTTACCAATGCTTAATCAGTGAGGCACCTATCTCAGCGATCTGTC
TATTTCGTTCATCCATAGTTGCCTGACTCCCCGTCGTGTAGATAACTACGATACGGGAGGGCTTACCATC
TGGCCCCAGTGCTGCAATGATACCGCGAGACCCACGCTCACCGGCTCCAGATTTATCAGCAATAAACCAG
CCAGCCGGAAGGGCCGAGCGCAGAAGTGGTCCTGCAACTTTATCCGCCTCCATCCAGTCTATTAATTGTT
GCCGGGAAGCTAGAGTAAGTAGTTCGCCAGTTAATAGTTTGCGCAACGTTGTTGCCATTGCTACAGGCAT
CGTGGTGTCACGCTCGTCGTTTGGTATGGCTTCATTCAGCTCCGGTTCCCAACGATCAAGGCGAGTTACA
TGATCCCCCATGTTGTGCAAAAAAGCGGTTAGCTCCTTCGGTCCTCCGATCGTTGTCAGAAGTAAGTTGG
CCGCAGTGTTATCACTCATGGTTATGGCAGCACTGCATAATTCTCTTACTGTCATGCCATCCGTAAGATG
CTTTTCTGTGACTGGTGAGTACTCAACCAAGTCATTCTGAGAATAGTGTATGCGGCGACCGAGTTGCTCT
TGCCCGGCGTCAATACGGGATAATACCGCGCCACATAGCAGAACTTTAAAAGTGCTCATCATTGGAAAAC
GTTCTTCGGGGCGAAAACTCTCAAGGATCTTACCGCTGTTGAGATCCAGTTCGATGTAACCCACTCGTGC
ACCCAACTGATCTTCAGCATCTTTTACTTTCACCAGCGTTTCTGGGTGAGCAAAAACAGGAAGGCAAAAT
GCCGCAAAAAAGGGAATAAGGGCGACACGGAAATGTTGAATACTCATACTCTTCCTTTTTCAATATTATT
GAAGCATTTATCAGGGTTATTGTCTCATGAGCGGATACATATTTGAATGTATTTAGAAAAATAAACAAAT
AGGGGTTCCGCGCACATTTCCCCGAAAAGTGCCACCTAAATTGTAAGCGTTAATATTTTGTTAAAATTCG
CGTTAAATTTTTGTTAAATCAGCTCATTTTTTAACCAATAGGCCGAAATCGGCAAAATCCCTTATAAATC
AAAAGAATAGACCGAGATAGGGT
[37 nt withheld, positions 7654-7690]
AAAGAACGTGGACTCCAACGTCAAAGG
[49 nt withheld, positions 7718-7766]
T
[91 nt withheld, positions 7768-7858]
G
[124 nt withheld, positions 7860-7983]
CCCATTCGCCATTCAGGCTGCGCAACTGTTGGGAAGGGCGATCGGTGCGGGCCTCTTCGCTATTACGCCA
GCTGGCGAAAGGGGGATGTGCTGCAAGGCGATTAAGTTGGGTAACGCCAGGGTTTTCCCAGTCACGACGT
TGTAAAACGACGGCCAGTGAGCGCGCGTAATACGACTCACTATAGGGCGAATTGGGTACGTCCCTAGGCC
TCCAAAAAAGCCTCCTCACTACTTCTGGAATAGCTCAGAGGCCGAGGCGGCCTCGGCCTCTGCATAAATA
AAAAAAATTAGTCAGCCATGGGGCGGAGAATGGGCGGAACTGGGCGGAGTTAGGGGCGGGATGGGCGGAG
TTAGGGGCGGGATAGCTAGAGCCAGACATGATAAGATACATTGATGAGTTTGGACAAACCACAACTAGAA
TGCAGTGAAAAAAATGCTTTATTTGTGAAATTTGTGATGCTATTGCTTTATTTGTAACCATTATAAGCTG
CAATAAACAAGTTCCTCTCACTCTCTGATATTCATTTCTTTGCAAGTTATAAATACTGAATAATAAGATG
ACATGAACTACTACTGCTAGAGATTTTCCACACTGACTAAAAGGGTCTGAGGGATCTCTAGTTACCAGAG
TCACACAACAGACGGGCACACACTACTTGAAGCACTCAAGGCAAGCTTTATTGAGGCTTAAGCAGTGGGT
TCCCTAGTTAGCCAGAGAGCTCCCAGGCTCAGATCTGGTCTAACCAGAGAGACCCAGTACAAGCAAAAAG
CAGATCTTGTCTTCGTTGGGAGTGAATTAGCCCTTCCAGTCCCCCCTTTTCTTTTAAAAAGTG
