>Addgene plasmid #89500 | Tet-pLKO-FOXM1-shRNA-#3 | depositor partial sequence | sequence record 176962 | GGCAGGGATATTCACCATTATCGTTTCAGA
TCCATTCGATTAGTGAACGGATCTCGACGGTATCGATCACGAGACTAGCCTCGAGCGGCCGCAATATTTG
CATGTCGCTATGTGTTCTGGGAAATCACCATAAACGTGAAATCCCTATCAGTGATAGAGACTTATAAGTT
CCCTATCAGTGATAGAGACACCGGGGAAATGCTTGTGATTCAACACTCGAGTGTTGAATCACAAGCATTT
CCTTTTTGAATTCTCGACCTCGAGACAAATGGCAGTATTCATCCACAATTTTAAAAGAAAAGGGGGGATT
GGGGGGTACAGTGCAGGGGAAAGAATAGTAGACATAATAGCAACAGACATACAAACTAAAGAATTACAAA
AACAAATTACAAAAATTCAAAATTTTCGGGTTTATTACAGGGACAGCAGAGATCCACTTTGGCCGCGGCT
CGAGGGGGTTGGGGTTGCGCCTTTTCCAAGGCAGCCCTGGGTTTGCGCAGGGACGCGGCTGCTCTGGGCG
TGGTTCCGGGAAACGCAGCGGCGCCGACCCTGGGTCTCGCACATTCTTCACGTCCGTTCGCAGCGTCACC
CGGATCTTCGCCGCTACCCTTGTGGGCCCCCCGGCGACGCTTCCTGCTCCGCCCCTAAGTCGGGAAGGTT
CCTTGCGGTTCGCGGCGTGCCGGACGTGACAAACGGAAGCCGCACGTCTCACTAGTACCCTCGCAGACGG
ACAGCGCCAGGGAGCAATGGCAGCGCGCCGACCGCGATGGGCTGTGGCCAATAGCGGCTGCTCAGCAGGG
CGCGCCGAGAGC
